Addgene plasmid #63663: pEF1a-CRY2PHR-SID4X
Purpose: AAV expression of CRYS2PHR-SID4X
Depositing lab: Dong Kong. Depositing organization: Tufts University. Publication: Aspirin cooperates with p300 to activate the acetylation of H3K9 and promote FasL-mediated apoptosis of cancer stem-like cells in colorectal cancer. Chen Z, Li W, Qiu F, Huang Q, Jiang Z, Ye J, Cheng P, Low C, Guo Y, Yi X, Chen W, Yu Y, Han Y, Wu J, Jin S, Kong D, Huang J. Theranostics. 2018 Aug 7;8(16):4447-4461. doi: 10.7150/thno.24284. eCollection 2018. PubMed 30214631.
Backbone
  Vector backbone: pAAV
  Vector type: Mammalian Expression, AAV
Growth in bacteria
  Bacterial resistance: Ampicillin, 100 μg/mL
  Growth temperature: 37°C
  Growth strain: DH5alpha
  Copy number: Unknown
Gene/Insert
  Gene/Insert name: SID4X-CYR2PHR
  Species: Synthetic
  Promoter: EF1alpha
  Cloning method: Unknown
  Sequencing primers: 5′ EF1a-F; 3′ WPRE-R
Terms and licenses: Academic/Nonprofit Terms; Industry Terms: Not Available to Industry
How to cite: pEF1a-CRY2PHR-SID4X was a gift from Dong Kong (Addgene plasmid # 63663 ; http://n2t.net/addgene:63663 ; RRID:Addgene_63663)
