[The description below was written by a language model from this plasmid's Addgene catalogue record and pLannotate feature annotations shown in this document.]
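Description:
pEF1a-CRY2PHR-SID4X is an AAV transfer plasmid on a pAAV backbone for mammalian expression of a synthetic light-responsive transcriptional repressor fusion. It is propagated in E. coli through a high-copy ColE1/pUC-type origin with ampicillin selection (AmpR under its own bla promoter). The backbone also carries an M13 phage origin, along with short annotated remnants of bom and rop. Two AAV2 inverted terminal repeats flank the expression cassette, so the region between them can be packaged into recombinant AAV particles when replication and capsid functions are supplied in trans. The plasmid can also be transfected directly.

Within the ITRs, the human EF-1α promoter (core promoter plus intron A segments) drives the open reading frame. The annotation identifies a large fragment of Arabidopsis thaliana cryptochrome 2, consistent with the photolyase homology region (CRY2PHR) named in the title. This is followed by sequence matching human MXD1 (MAD1), the source of the mSin3-interaction domain that SID4X contains in four tandem copies; only one short MXD1 match is annotated. CRY2PHR is known to bind its partner CIB1 under blue light, so fusions of this type are generally paired with a CIB1-tagged DNA-binding protein to recruit the repressor domain to a target locus on illumination. The record itself does not describe a partner construct or a specific application. An additional downstream feature is called as a flavin-dependent Arabidopsis-derived fluorescent protein (BR1). The catalogue entry does not mention this element, so its identity is uncertain. A WPRE and the human growth hormone polyadenylation signal follow the coding region to enhance transcript stability and processing. The catalogue spellings of the insert vary (CRYS2PHR, CYR2PHR) but evidently refer to the same fusion.
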