Features (pLannotate 1.2.2; 19 found; start..end, strand, type, name):
      1..141     -  repeat_region  AAV2 ITR: inverted terminal repeat of adeno-associated virus serotype 2 inverted
    169..235     +  CDS            small t antigen (fragment): SV40 (simian virus 40) small t antigen
    261..472     +  promoter       EF-1α core promoter: core promoter for human elongation factor EF-1α
    473..581     +  intron         EF-1α intron A (fragment): intron upstream of the start codon of human EF-1α
   1207..1410    +  intron         EF-1α intron A: truncated intron upstream of the start codon of human EF-1α
   1438..2934    +  CDS            CRY2 (fragment): CRY2_ARATH - Also known as PHH1 From Arabidopsis thaliana (Mouse-ear cress).
   2974..3060    +  CDS            MXD1 (fragment): MAD1_HUMAN - Also known as MAD. Experimental evidence at protein level: Swiss-Prot protein existence level 1. Component of a transcriptional repressor complex together with MAX (PubMed:8425218). In complex with MAX binds to the core DNA sequence 5'-CAC[GA]TG-3' (PubMed:8425218). Antagonizes MYC transcriptional activity by competing with MYC for MAX binding (PubMed:8425218). Binds to the TERT promoter and represses telomerase expression, possibly by interfering with MYC binding (PubMed:12837246). From Homo sapiens (Human).
   3418..3747    +  CDS            BR1: BR1 is a basic (constitutively fluorescent) cyan fluorescent protein published in 2019, derived from Arabidopsis thaliana. It requires the cofactor flavin for fluorescence.
   3751..3775    +  misc_feature   MCS (fragment): pBluescript multiple cloning site
   3775..4363    +  misc_feature   WPRE: woodchuck hepatitis virus posttranscriptional regulatory element
   4395..4871    +  polyA_signal   hGH poly(A) signal: human growth hormone polyadenylation signal
   4911..5051    +  repeat_region  AAV2 ITR: inverted terminal repeat of adeno-associated virus serotype 2 inverted
   5056..5107    -  misc_feature   bom (fragment): basis of mobility region from pBR322
   5126..5506    +  rep_origin     M13 ori (sequence partly withheld): M13 bacteriophage origin of replication; arrow indicates direction of (+) strand synthesis
   5582..5631    -  misc_feature   bom (fragment): basis of mobility region from pBR322
   5733..5768    -  CDS            rop (fragment): Rop protein, which maintains plasmids at low copy number; rop
   5863..5967    +  promoter       AmpR promoter: bla
   5968..6828    +  CDS            AmpR: β-lactamase; bla; confers resistance to ampicillin, carbenicillin, and related antibiotics
   6999..7587    +  rep_origin     ori: high-copy-number ColE1/pMB1/pBR322/pUC origin of replication
>Addgene plasmid #63663 | pEF1a-CRY2PHR-SID4X | depositor full sequence | sequence record 110619 | pEF1a-CRY2PHR-SID4X sequence 7648 bps
CCTGCAGGCAGCTGCGCGCTCGCTCGCTCACTGAGGCCGCCCGGGCAAAGCCCGGGCGTCGGGCGACCTT
TGGTCGCCCGGCCTCAGTGAGCGAGCGAGCGCGCAGAGAGGGAGTGGCCAACTCCATCACTAGGGGTTCC
TGCGGCCGCACGCGTAAGCTTTGCAAAGATGGATAAAGTTTTAAACAGAGAGGAATCTTTGCAGCTAATG
GACCTTCTAGGTCTTGAAAGGAGTGGGAATTGGCTCCGGTGCCCGTCAGTGGGCAGAGCGCACATCGCCC
ACAGTCCCCGAGAAGTTGGGGGGAGGGGTCGGCAATTGAACCGGTGCCTAGAGAAGGTGGCGCGGGGTAA
ACTGGGAAAGTGATGTCGTGTACTGGCTCCGCCTTTTTCCCGAGGGTGGGGGAGAACCGTATATAAGTGC
AGTAGTCGCCGTGAACGTTCTTTTTCGCAACGGGTTTGCCGCCAGAACACAGGTAAGTGCCGTGTGTGGT
TCCCGCGGGCCTGGCCTCTTTACGGGTTATGGCCCTTGCGTGCCTTGAATTACTTCCACTGGCTGCAGTA
CGTGATTCTTGATCCCGAGCTTCGGGTTGGAAGTGGGTGGGAGAGTTCGAGGCCTTGCGCTTAAGGAGCC
CCTTCGCCTCGTGCTTGAGTTGAGGCCTGGCCTGGGCGCTGGGGCCGCCGCGTGCGAATCTGGTGGCACC
TTCGCGCCTGTCTCGCTGCTTTCGATAAGTCTCTAGCCATTTAAAATTTTTGATGACCTGCTGCGACGCT
TTTTTTCTGGCAAGATAGTCTTGTAAATGCGGGCCAAGATCTGCACACTGGTATTTCGGTTTTTGGGGCC
GCGGGCGGCGACGGGGCCCGTGCGTCCCAGCGCACATGTTCGGCGAGGCGGGGCCTGCGAGCGCGGCCAC
CGAGAATCGGACGGGGGTAGTCTCAAGCTGGCCGGCCTGCTCTGGTGCCTGGCCTCGCGCCGCCGTGTAT
CGCCCCGCCCTGGGCGGCAAGGCTGGCCCGGTCGGCACCAGTTGCGTGAGCGGAAAGATGGCCGCTTCCC
GGCCCTGCTGCAGGGAGCTCAAAATGGAGGACGCGGCGCTCGGGAGAGCGGGCGGGTGAGTCACCCACAC
AAAGGAAAAGGGCCTTTCCGTCCTCAGCCGTCGCTTCATGTGACTCCACGGAGTACCGGGCGCCGTCCAG
GCACCTCGATTAGTTCTCGAGCTTTTGGAGTACGTCGTCTTTAGGTTGGGGGGAGGGGTTTTATGCGATG
GAGTTTCCCCACACTGAGTGGGTGGAGACTGAAGTTAGGCCAGCTTGGCACTTGATGTAATTCTCCTTGG
AATTTGCCCTTTTTGAGTTTGGATCTTGGTTCATTCTCAAGCCTCAGACAGTGGTTCAAAGTTTTTTTCT
TCCATTTCAGGTGTCGTGAGGTACCGGATCCGCCACCATGAAGATGGACAAAAAGACGATTGTGTGGTTT
AGACGTGACCTTCGCATTGAGGACAACCCTGCGTTGGCAGCGGCAGCGCATGAAGGTTCGGTATTCCCTG
TCTTTATCTGGTGTCCCGAAGAGGAGGGGCAATTCTATCCCGGTCGCGCGTCCCGATGGTGGATGAAACA
GTCGCTCGCACATCTTAGCCAGTCGTTGAAGGCGCTCGGCTCTGATCTGACGCTCATCAAAACACACAAT
ACAATTTCTGCCATTCTGGATTGCATTAGGGTGACTGGTGCCACCAAAGTTGTGTTCAATCACCTTTATG
ATCCCGTAAGCCTGGTCAGGGATCATACAGTAAAAGAGAAACTTGTAGAGAGGGGAATCAGCGTCCAATC
GTACAATGGGGACTTGTTGTATGAACCGTGGGAAATCTATTGTGAGAAAGGCAAACCTTTCACTTCCTTC
AATTCGTACTGGAAGAAATGCCTCGACATGTCCATCGAGTCAGTCATGCTGCCGCCACCTTGGAGACTTA
TGCCCATTACTGCTGCGGCAGAGGCGATCTGGGCTTGCAGCATCGAAGAACTTGGTCTGGAAAACGAAGC
GGAAAAACCCAGTAACGCGCTCCTGACGCGAGCGTGGTCGCCAGGCTGGTCGAATGCTGATAAGCTCCTT
AATGAGTTTATCGAGAAACAGTTGATCGACTATGCGAAGAATAGCAAGAAGGTGGTGGGAAATTCCACTT
CCCTCCTGTCGCCGTATCTCCACTTTGGGGAGATTAGCGTGAGGCATGTGTTCCAATGTGCGCGGATGAA
GCAAATCATTTGGGCTCGCGACAAAAACTCTGAAGGAGAGGAGTCTGCCGATTTGTTTTTGAGAGGAATC
GGCCTTAGGGAGTATTCACGATACATCTGCTTCAACTTTCCGTTTACACATGAACAATCCCTCCTCAGCC
ACCTCCGCTTCTTTCCGTGGGACGCGGACGTGGACAAATTCAAGGCCTGGCGGCAGGGGCGCACGGGATA
CCCGTTGGTGGATGCGGGTATGAGAGAGCTGTGGGCAACGGGTTGGATGCACAACCGTATTCGAGTCATC
GTTAGTAGCTTTGCCGTTAAGTTCCTCTTGTTGCCCTGGAAATGGGGGATGAAATACTTTTGGGACACGC
TTCTGGATGCGGACTTGGAGTGCGATATTCTTGGGTGGCAGTACATTTCGGGTTCCATCCCTGACGGGCA
TGAACTTGACCGATTGGATAACCCTGCACTGCAAGGAGCAAAGTACGACCCGGAGGGAGAATACATCAGG
CAGTGGCTCCCAGAGCTGGCCCGTCTGCCCACCGAGTGGATTCACCACCCGTGGGATGCTCCCCTGACCG
TCCTTAAAGCCTCAGGGGTCGAATTGGGGACGAATTACGCGAAACCCATCGTCGATATTGACACCGCACG
AGAATTGCTGGCGAAAGCCATCTCAAGAACACGCGAAGCGCAGATTATGATCGGAGCAGCGCCGGCTAGC
AGCCCCAAGAAGAAGAGAAAGGTGGAGGCCAGCATGAACATCCAGATGCTGCTGGAGGCCGCTGACTACC
TGGAACGGAGAGAGCGCGAAGCCGAGCACGGATATGCTTCAATGCTGCCCGGAAGCGGCATGAATATTCA
GATGCTGCTGGAGGCTGCTGATTACCTGGAAAGGCGCGAACGGGAGGCCGAACATGGCTATGCTTCCATG
CTGCCTGGGTCTGGAATGAATATCCAAATGCTGCTGGAGGCAGCCGATTACCTGGAACGGAGAGAAAGAG
AAGCCGAGCACGGATACGCCAGCATGCTGCCAGGCAGCGGGATGAACATACAAATGCTGCTGGAGGCTGC
CGATTACCTGGAGAGGCGCGAGAGAGAAGCTGAACATGGCTATGCCTCTATGCTGCCCCCATGGGGCAGT
GGAGAGGGCAGAGGAAGTCTGCTAACATGCGGTGACGTCGAGGAGAATCCTGGCCCAATCGAGAAGTCCT
TCGTAATAACAGATCCAAGACTGCCTGATTACCCCATCATTTTTGCCAGCGACGGTTTTCTGGAGCTCAC
CGAATATTCCAGGGAGGAAATCATGGGGAGAAACGCCAGGTTCCTGCAAGGGCCTGAGACAGACCAGGCC
ACCGTTCAGAAGATTCGCGATGCTATCCGCGATCAGAGGGAAACCACTGTGCAGTTAATAAACTACACTA
AGTCAGGCAAAAAGTTCTGGAATCTGCTTCATCTCCAACCTGTCCGGGATCGAAAGGGAGGGCTGCAATA
CTTCATCGGTGTGCAGCTGGTGGGAAGTGATCATGTGTAAGAATTCGATATCAAGCTTATCGATAATCAA
CCTCTGGATTACAAAATTTGTGAAAGATTGACTGGTATTCTTAACTATGTTGCTCCTTTTACGCTATGTG
GATACGCTGCTTTAATGCCTTTGTATCATGCTATTGCTTCCCGTATGGCTTTCATTTTCTCCTCCTTGTA
TAAATCCTGGTTGCTGTCTCTTTATGAGGAGTTGTGGCCCGTTGTCAGGCAACGTGGCGTGGTGTGCACT
GTGTTTGCTGACGCAACCCCCACTGGTTGGGGCATTGCCACCACCTGTCAGCTCCTTTCCGGGACTTTCG
CTTTCCCCCTCCCTATTGCCACGGCGGAACTCATCGCCGCCTGCCTTGCCCGCTGCTGGACAGGGGCTCG
GCTGTTGGGCACTGACAATTCCGTGGTGTTGTCGGGGAAATCATCGTCCTTTCCTTGGCTGCTCGCCTAT
GTTGCCACCTGGATTCTGCGCGGGACGTCCTTCTGCTACGTCCCTTCGGCCCTCAATCCAGCGGACCTTC
CTTCCCGCGGCCTGCTGCCGGCTCTGCGGCCTCTTCCGCGTCTTCGCCTTCGCCCTCAGACGAGTCGGAT
CTCCCTTTGGGCCGCCTCCCCGCATCGATACCGAGCGCTGCTCGAGAGATCTACGGGTGGCATCCCTGTG
ACCCCTCCCCAGTGCCTCTCCTGGCCCTGGAAGTTGCCACTCCAGTGCCCACCAGCCTTGTCCTAATAAA
ATTAAGTTGCATCATTTTGTCTGACTAGGTGTCCTTCTATAATATTATGGGGTGGAGGGGGGTGGTATGG
AGCAAGGGGCAAGTTGGGAAGACAACCTGTAGGGCCTGCGGGGTCTATTGGGAACCAAGCTGGAGTGCAG
TGGCACAATCTTGGCTCACTGCAATCTCCGCCTCCTGGGTTCAAGCGATTCTCCTGCCTCAGCCTCCCGA
GTTGTTGGGATTCCAGGCATGCATGACCAGGCTCAGCTAATTTTTGTTTTTTTGGTAGAGACGGGGTTTC
ACCATATTGGCCAGGCTGGTCTCCAACTCCTAATCTCAGGTGATCTACCCACCTTGGCCTCCCAAATTGC
TGGGATTACAGGCGTGAACCACTGCTCCCTTCCCTGTCCTTCTGATTTTGTAGGTAACCACGTGCGGACC
GAGCGGCCGCAGGAACCCCTAGTGATGGAGTTGGCCACTCCCTCTCTGCGCGCTCGCTCGCTCACTGAGG
CCGGGCGACCAAAGGTCGCCCGACGCCCGGGCTTTGCCCGGGCGGCCTCAGTGAGCGAGCGAGCGCGCAG
CTGCCTGCAGGGGCGCCTGATGCGGTATTTTCTCCTTACGCATCTGTGCGGTATTTCACACCGCATA
[142 nt withheld, positions 5108-5249]
C
[141 nt withheld, positions 5251-5391]
CCTTTGACGTTGGAGTCCACGTTCTTT
[37 nt withheld, positions 5419-5455]
ACCCTATCTCGGGCTATTCTTTTGATTTATAAGGGATTTTGCCGATTTCGGCCTATTGGTTAAAAAATGA
GCTGATTTAACAAAAATTTAACGCGAATTTTAACAAAATATTAACGTTTACAATTTTATGGTGCACTCTC
AGTACAATCTGCTCTGATGCCGCATAGTTAAGCCAGCCCCGACACCCGCCAACACCCGCTGACGCGCCCT
GACGGGCTTGTCTGCTCCCGGCATCCGCTTACAGACAAGCTGTGACCGTCTCCGGGAGCTGCATGTGTCA
GAGGTTTTCACCGTCATCACCGAAACGCGCGAGACGAAAGGGCCTCGTGATACGCCTATTTTTATAGGTT
AATGTCATGATAATAATGGTTTCTTAGACGTCAGGTGGCACTTTTCGGGGAAATGTGCGCGGAACCCCTA
TTTGTTTATTTTTCTAAATACATTCAAATATGTATCCGCTCATGAGACAATAACCCTGATAAATGCTTCA
ATAATATTGAAAAAGGAAGAGTATGAGTATTCAACATTTCCGTGTCGCCCTTATTCCCTTTTTTGCGGCA
TTTTGCCTTCCTGTTTTTGCTCACCCAGAAACGCTGGTGAAAGTAAAAGATGCTGAAGATCAGTTGGGTG
CACGAGTGGGTTACATCGAACTGGATCTCAACAGCGGTAAGATCCTTGAGAGTTTTCGCCCCGAAGAACG
TTTTCCAATGATGAGCACTTTTAAAGTTCTGCTATGTGGCGCGGTATTATCCCGTATTGACGCCGGGCAA
GAGCAACTCGGTCGCCGCATACACTATTCTCAGAATGACTTGGTTGAGTACTCACCAGTCACAGAAAAGC
ATCTTACGGATGGCATGACAGTAAGAGAATTATGCAGTGCTGCCATAACCATGAGTGATAACACTGCGGC
CAACTTACTTCTGACAACGATCGGAGGACCGAAGGAGCTAACCGCTTTTTTGCACAACATGGGGGATCAT
GTAACTCGCCTTGATCGTTGGGAACCGGAGCTGAATGAAGCCATACCAAACGACGAGCGTGACACCACGA
TGCCTGTAGCAATGGCAACAACGTTGCGCAAACTATTAACTGGCGAACTACTTACTCTAGCTTCCCGGCA
ACAATTAATAGACTGGATGGAGGCGGATAAAGTTGCAGGACCACTTCTGCGCTCGGCCCTTCCGGCTGGC
TGGTTTATTGCTGATAAATCTGGAGCCGGTGAGCGTGGGTCTCGCGGTATCATTGCAGCACTGGGGCCAG
ATGGTAAGCCCTCCCGTATCGTAGTTATCTACACGACGGGGAGTCAGGCAACTATGGATGAACGAAATAG
ACAGATCGCTGAGATAGGTGCCTCACTGATTAAGCATTGGTAACTGTCAGACCAAGTTTACTCATATATA
CTTTAGATTGATTTAAAACTTCATTTTTAATTTAAAAGGATCTAGGTGAAGATCCTTTTTGATAATCTCA
TGACCAAAATCCCTTAACGTGAGTTTTCGTTCCACTGAGCGTCAGACCCCGTAGAAAAGATCAAAGGATC
TTCTTGAGATCCTTTTTTTCTGCGCGTAATCTGCTGCTTGCAAACAAAAAAACCACCGCTACCAGCGGTG
GTTTGTTTGCCGGATCAAGAGCTACCAACTCTTTTTCCGAAGGTAACTGGCTTCAGCAGAGCGCAGATAC
CAAATACTGTCCTTCTAGTGTAGCCGTAGTTAGGCCACCACTTCAAGAACTCTGTAGCACCGCCTACATA
CCTCGCTCTGCTAATCCTGTTACCAGTGGCTGCTGCCAGTGGCGATAAGTCGTGTCTTACCGGGTTGGAC
TCAAGACGATAGTTACCGGATAAGGCGCAGCGGTCGGGCTGAACGGGGGGTTCGTGCACACAGCCCAGCT
TGGAGCGAACGACCTACACCGAACTGAGATACCTACAGCGTGAGCTATGAGAAAGCGCCACGCTTCCCGA
AGGGAGAAAGGCGGACAGGTATCCGGTAAGCGGCAGGGTCGGAACAGGAGAGCGCACGAGGGAGCTTCCA
GGGGGAAACGCCTGGTATCTTTATAGTCCTGTCGGGTTTCGCCACCTCTGACTTGAGCGTCGATTTTTGT
GATGCTCGTCAGGGGGGCGGAGCCTATGGAAAAACGCCAGCAACGCGGCCTTTTTACGGTTCCTGGCCTT
TTGCTGGCCTTTTGCTCACATGT
