>Addgene plasmid #63663 | pEF1a-CRY2PHR-SID4X | addgene partial sequence | sequence record 107564 | EF1a-F 5'-TCAAGCCTCAGACAGTGGTTC-3'
CCGGATCCGCCACCATGAAGATGGACAAAAAGACGATTGTGTGGTTTAGACGTGACCTTCGCATTGAGGA
CAACCCTGCGTTGGCAGCGGCAGCGCATGAAGGTTCGGTATTCCCTGTCTTTATCTGGTGTCCCGAAGAG
GAGGGGCAATTCTATCCCGGTCGCGCGTCCCGATGGTGGATGAAACAGTCGCTCGCACATCTTAGCCAGT
CGTTGAAGGCGCTCGGCTCTGATCTGACGCTCATCAAAACACACAATACAATTTCTGCCATTCTGGATTG
CATTAGGGTGACTGGTGCCACCAAAGTTGTGTTCAATCACCTTTATGATCCCGTAAGCCTGGTCAGGGAT
CATACAGTAAAAGAGAAACTTGTAGAGAGGGGAATCAGCGTCCAATCGTACAATGGGGACTTGTTGTATG
AACCGTGGGAAATCTATTGTGAGAAAGGCAAACCTTTCACTTCCTTCAATTCGTACTGGAAGAAATGCCT
CGACATGTCCATCGAGTCAGTCATGCTGCCGCCACCTTGGAGACTTATGCCCATTACTGCTGCGGCAGAG
GCGATCTGGGCTTGCAGCATCGAAGAACTTGGTCTGGAAAACGAAGCGGAAAAACCCAGTAACGCGCTCC
TGACGCGAGCGTGGTCGCCAGGCTGGTCGAATGCTGATAAGCTCCTTAATGAGTTTATCGAGAAACAGTT
GATCGACTATGCGAAGAATAGCAAGAAGGTGGTGGGAAATTCCACTTCCCTCCTGTCGCCGTATCTCCAC
TTTGGGGAGATTAGCGTGAGGCATGTGTTCCAATGTGCGCGGATGAAGCAAATCATTTGGGCTCGCGACA
A
