>Addgene plasmid #63663 | pEF1a-CRY2PHR-SID4X | addgene partial sequence | sequence record 107831 | WPRE-R 5'-CATAGCGTAAAAGGAGCAACA-3'
ATTTTGTAATCCAGAGGTTGATTATCGATAAGCTTGATATCGAATTCTTACACATGATCACTTCCCACCA
GCTGCACACCGATGAAGTATTGCAGCCCTCCCTTTCGATCCCGGACAGGTTGGAGATGAAGCAGATTCCA
GAACTTTTTGCCTGACTTAGTGTAGTTTATTAACTGCACAGTGGTTTCCCTCTGATCGCGGATAGCATCG
CGAATCTTCTGAACGGTGGCCTGGTCTGTCTCAGGCCCTTGCAGGAACCTGGCGTTTCTCCCCATGATTT
CCTCCCTGGAATATTCGGTGAGCTCCAGAAAACCGTCGCTGGCAAAAATGATGGGGTAATCAGGCAGTCT
TGGATCTGTTATTACGAAGGACTTCTCGATTGGGCCAGGATTCTCCTCGACGTCACCGCATGTTAGCAGA
CTTCCTCTGCCCTCTCCACTGCCCCATGGGGGCAGCATAGAGGCATAGCCATGTTCAGCTTCTCTCTCGC
GCCTCTCCAGGTAATCGGCAGCCTCCAGCAGCATTTGTATGTTCATCCCGCTGCCTGGCAGCATGCTGGC
GTATCCGTGCTCGGCTTCTCTTTCTCTCCGTTCCAGGTAATCGGCTGCCTCCAGCAGCATTTGGATATTC
ATTCCAGACCCAGGCAGCATGGAAGCATAGCCATGTTCGGCCTCCCGTTCGCGCCTTTCCAGGTAATCAG
CAGCCTCCAGCAGCATCTGAATATTCATGCCGCTTCCGGGCAGCATTGAAGCATATCCGTGCTCGGCTTC
GCGCTCTCTCCGTTCCAGGTAGTCAGCGGCCTCCAGCAGCATCTGGATGTTCATGCTGGCCTCCACCTTT
CTCTTCTTCTTGG
